Addgene plasmid #228612: pR-miRFP670
Purpose: Mammalian expression of miRFP670, for MuSIC barcode construction
Depositing lab: Marc Birtwistle. Publication: Genetically Encoded Fluorescence Barcodes Allow for Single-Cell Analysis via Spectral Flow Cytometry. Lu X, Pritko DJ, Abravanel ME, Huggins JR, Ogunleye O, Biswas T, Ashy KC, Woods SK, Livingston MWT, Blenner MA, Birtwistle MR. ACS Synth Biol. 2025 May 16;14(5):1533-1548. doi: 10.1021/acssynbio.4c00807. Epub 2025 May 6. PubMed 40326708.
Backbone
  Vector backbone: pReceiver
  Backbone manufacturer: Birtwistle lab
  Vector type: Mammalian Expression
Growth in bacteria
  Bacterial resistance: Kanamycin, 50 μg/mL
  Growth temperature: 37°C
  Growth strain: DH5alpha
  Copy number: High Copy
Gene/Insert
  Gene/Insert name: miRFP670
  Species: Synthetic
  Insert size (bp): 945
  Promoter: CMV
  Cloning method: Golden Gate
Terms and licenses: Academic/Nonprofit Terms; Industry Terms: Not Available to Industry
Depositor comments: Please visit https://doi.org/10.1101/2024.10.23.619855 for bioRxiv preprint.
How to cite: pR-miRFP670 was a gift from Marc Birtwistle (Addgene plasmid # 228612 ; http://n2t.net/addgene:228612 ; RRID:Addgene_228612)
