[The description below was written by a language model from this plasmid's Addgene catalogue record and pLannotate feature annotations shown in this document.]
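Description:
pR-miRFP670 is a 4.4 kb mammalian expression plasmid built on the pReceiver backbone, a depositor-made vector used as the recipient in Golden Gate assembly. It is maintained in E. coli at high copy through a ColE1/pUC-type origin and selected with kanamycin. The resistance gene is the Tn5 aminoglycoside phosphotransferase (NeoR/KanR), which sits downstream of an SV40 early promoter and is followed by an HSV thymidine kinase polyadenylation signal. This arrangement can in principle also support G418 selection in mammalian cells, though the record does not say it is used that way. A short fragment annotated as a bleomycin-binding protein gene lies between the resistance gene and the TK poly(A) signal and appears to be a backbone remnant rather than a functional marker. An f1 phage origin is also present.

The payload is a 945 bp synthetic coding sequence for miRFP670, a constitutively fluorescent near-infrared protein engineered from a Rhodopseudomonas palustris bacteriophytochrome that depends on the cofactor biliverdin for fluorescence. Expression is driven by the human cytomegalovirus immediate-early enhancer and promoter and terminated by an SV40 polyadenylation signal, giving strong constitutive expression in transfected mammalian cells. No tags, fusion partners or additional reporters are annotated.

The plasmid's stated purpose is mammalian expression of miRFP670 for constructing MuSIC barcodes, genetically encoded fluorescence barcodes that are read out in single cells by spectral flow cytometry. As a single-fluorophore construct it would plausibly serve both as a building block for such barcodes and as a reference for the miRFP670 spectrum, although the record does not spell out that second use.
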