Features (pLannotate 1.2.2; 10 found; start..end, strand, type, name):
     97..891     -  CDS            NeoR/KanR: aminoglycoside phosphotransferase from Tn5; aph(3')-II (or nptII); confers resistance to neomycin, kanamycin, and G418 (Geneticin®)
    934..1144    -  promoter       SV40 promoter: SV40 early promoter
   1232..1660    +  rep_origin     f1 ori (sequence partly withheld): f1 bacteriophage origin of replication; arrow indicates direction of (+) strand synthesis
   1694..1815    -  polyA_signal   SV40 poly(A) signal: SV40 polyadenylation signal
   1894..2838    -  CDS            miRFP670: miRFP670 is a basic (constitutively fluorescent) near ir fluorescent protein published in 2016, derived from Rhodopseudomonas palustris. It has low acid sensitivity. It requires the cofactor biliverdin for fluorescence.
   2892..3095    -  promoter       CMV promoter: human cytomegalovirus (CMV) immediate early promoter
   3096..3399    -  enhancer       CMV enhancer: human cytomegalovirus immediate early enhancer
   3580..4168    -  rep_origin     ori: high-copy-number ColE1/pMB1/pBR322/pUC origin of replication
   4227..4274    -  polyA_signal   HSV TK poly(A) signal: herpes simplex virus thymidine kinase polyadenylation signal (Cole and Stacy, 1985)
   4333..76      -  CDS            ble (fragment) (across the origin): BLE_KLEPN - Experimental evidence at protein level: Swiss-Prot protein existence level 1. Binding protein with a strong affinity to the bleomycin family of antibiotics. Binds to CL990; an antimitotic-antibiotic compound. From Klebsiella pneumoniae.
>Addgene plasmid #228612 | pR-miRFP670 | addgene full sequence | sequence record 468966 | Addgene NGS Result
AGCCCAACCTTTCATAGAAGGCGGCGGTGGAATCGAAATCTCGTGATGGCAGGTTGGGCGTCGCTTGGTC
GGTCATTTCGAACCCCAGAGTCCCGCTCAGAAGAACTCGTCAAGAAGGCGATAGAAGGCGATGCGCTGCG
AATCGGGAGCGGCGATACCGTAAAGCACGAGGAAGCGGTCAGCCCATTCGCCGCCAAGCTCTTCAGCAAT
ATCACGGGTAGCCAACGCTATGTCCTGATAGCGGTCCGCCACACCCAGCCGGCCACAGTCGATGAATCCA
GAAAAGCGGCCATTTTCCACCATGATATTCGGCAAGCAGGCATCGCCATGGGTCACGACGAGATCCTCGC
CGTCGGGCATGCTCGCCTTGAGCCTGGCGAACAGTTCGGCTGGCGCGAGCCCCTGATGCTCTTCGTCCAG
ATCATCCTGATCGACAAGACCGGCTTCCATCCGAGTACGTGCTCGCTCGATGCGATGTTTCGCTTGGTGG
TCGAATGGGCAGGTAGCCGGATCAAGCGTATGCAGCCGCCGCATTGCATCAGCCATGATGGATACTTTCT
CGGCAGGAGCAAGGTGAGATGACAGGAGATCCTGCCCCGGCACTTCGCCCAATAGCAGCCAGTCCCTTCC
CGCTTCAGTGACAACGTCGAGCACAGCTGCGCAAGGAACGCCCGTCGTGGCCAGCCACGATAGCCGCGCT
GCCTCGTCTTGCAGTTCATTCAGGGCACCGGACAGGTCGGTCTTGACAAAAAGAACCGGGCGCCCCTGCG
CTGACAGCCGGAACACGGCGGCATCAGAGCAGCCGATTGTCTGTTGTGCCCAGTCATAGCCGAATAGCCT
CTCCACCCAAGCGGCCGGAGAACCTGCGTGCAATCCATCTTGTTCAATCATGCGAAACGATCCTCATCCT
GTCTCTTGATCGATCTTTGCAAAAGCCTAGGCCTCCAAAAAAGCCTCCTCACTACTTCTGGAATAGCTCA
GAGGCCGAGGCGGCCTCGGCCTCTGCATAAATAAAAAAAATTAGTCAGCCATGGGGCGGAGAATGGGCGG
AACTGGGCGGAGTTAGGGGCGGGATGGGCGGAGTTAGGGGCGGGACTATGGTTGCTGACTAATTGAGATG
CATGCTTTGCATACTTCTGCCTGCTGGGGAGCCTGGGGACTTTCCACACCCTAACTGACACACATTCCAC
AGCTGGTTCTTTCCGCCTCAGGACTCTTCCTTTAAGTACTG
[124 nt withheld, positions 1232-1355]
C
[91 nt withheld, positions 1357-1447]
A
[49 nt withheld, positions 1449-1497]
CCTTTGACGTTGGAGTCCACGTTCTTT
[37 nt withheld, positions 1525-1561]
ACCCTATCTCGGTCTATTCTTTTGATTTATAAGGGATTTTGCCGATTTCGGCCTATTGGTTAAAAAATGA
GCTGATTTAACAAAAATTTAACGCGAATTTTAACAAAATATTAACGCTTACAATTTACGCCTTAAGATAC
ATTGATGAGTTTGGACAAACCACAACTAGAATGCAGTGAAAAAAATGCTTTATTTGTGAAATTTGTGATG
CTATTGCTTTATTTGTAACCATTATAAGCTGCAATAAACAAGTTAACAACAACAATTGCATTCATTTTAT
GTTTCAGAATTCATTATCTAGAATTCGTCTTCAATTATGAAGACATGGAGCCGCTCTCAAGCGCGGTGAT
CCGCGTCGCGATCCTTTCGGCGAGCCGTTTGCAGATCGCCCGCAGCTCGAAACGGATGAAGCGCGGCAGA
TAATGGTGACAGACAACCAGGCCCCACAGCTTGCCGCCGACCACCAGCGACACCGCCAGGGTGGCGCGCA
CGCCCATGTCCTTCAGGAACTGCAGATGGCACGGCGACATCGAGCGCAGGAAGCAGCCCGACATGTCGAG
ATCGCGCCCGGTCAGCGGCGACAGCCGCGGCTCCAGCGGCACCGGCTGATAGGTGACGTCGACCAGCACG
CGGACGCGCTGCCGCACGTACAGCTGCCGCGCCATCTGCGGGACAGTCGACGACGGATAGCGGTTGCCGA
AATAGGATTCGAGCCCAGGCACATGGCACTCGGAGAATACCAGGCCGTGGCCTTGCTCATCGAAACGATA
CACCATCACCCGGTCGTAGCCGGTGCACTGCTGAAACAGCAGCACGGTGTCATCGCACAGCGCGCGCAGT
GAACCCGCCGTGCGGATCCGCTCCAGCGCCGGCGCCAGCGTGCCTGACAGATCGATCGACGGGCCGGCAC
GTTCGAGTTCGATGATCAGCCCGCCTTCCGGAGGCCGATGCATCAGACCGCAGTACTCCGTAGAGGGATT
GCCGATCCGGCAGCGCACCGCGACCGGCATGCCTTCGGCGGTGGGATCGAGATGCGGCAGGATCTTGATC
AACAGATCGCCGTCGATCTCGGCGAGCGGAACGCCGAGTACGCTTCCGAGATTCAGAAATTCCGCGGCGT
TGGCGCTGGCCTGGATGACGCGATGATCATGTTCGCTGACGACCAGAAGCGCGCCATGCGGCTGGATCGA
GCCGGCGAGGTGGATCTCTTCATGTTCGCAATTCGAATGAGAGGCGGTCCCGAATGCGGGGCTGCCAGAG
GCATGACCTGCTACCATGGTGGCGGCGGATCCATTTCGATAAGCCAGTAAGCACGAGGCTGATCAGCGGT
AGCTCTGCTTATATAGACCTCCCACCGTACACGCCTACCGCCCATTTGCGTCAATGGGGCGGAGTTGTTA
CGACATTTTGGAAAGTCCCGTTGATTTTGGTGCCAAAACAAACTCCCATTGACGTCAATGGGGTGGAGAC
TTGGAAATCCCCGTGAGTCAAACCGCTATCCACGCCCATTGATGTACTGCCAAAACCGCATCACCATGGT
AATAGCGATGACTAATACGTAGATGTACTGCCAAGTAGGAAAGTCCCATAAGGTCATGTACTGGGCATAA
TGCCAGGCGGGCCATTTACCGTCATTGACGTCAATAGGGGGCGTACTTGGCATATGATACACTTGATGTA
CTGCCAAGTGGGCAGTTTACCGTAAATACTCCACCCATTGACGTCAATGGAAAGTCCCTATTGGCGTTAC
TATGGGAACATACGTCATTATTGACGTCAATGGGCGGGGGTCGTTGGGCGGTCAGCCAGGCGGGCCATTT
ACCGTAAGTTATGTAACGGCTAGCCGGAACTCCATATATGGGCTATGAACTAATGACCCCGTAATTGATT
ACTATTAATAACTAATGCATGGCGGTAATACGGTTATCCACAGAATCAGGGGATAACGCAGGAAAGAACA
TGTGAGCAAAAGGCCAGCAAAAGGCCAGGAACCGTAAAAAGGCCGCGTTGCTGGCGTTTTTCCATAGGCT
CCGCCCCCCTGACGAGCATCACAAAAATCGACGCTCAAGTCAGAGGTGGCGAAACCCGACAGGACTATAA
AGATACCAGGCGTTTCCCCCTGGAAGCTCCCTCGTGCGCTCTCCTGTTCCGACCCTGCCGCTTACCGGAT
ACCTGTCCGCCTTTCTCCCTTCGGGAAGCGTGGCGCTTTCTCATAGCTCACGCTGTAGGTATCTCAGTTC
GGTGTAGGTCGTTCGCTCCAAGCTGGGCTGTGTGCACGAACCCCCCGTTCAGCCCGACCGCTGCGCCTTA
TCCGGTAACTATCGTCTTGAGTCCAACCCGGTAAGACACGACTTATCGCCACTGGCAGCAGCCACTGGTA
ACAGGATTAGCAGAGCGAGGTATGTAGGCGGTGCTACAGAGTTCTTGAAGTGGTGGCCTAACTACGGCTA
CACTAGAAGAACAGTATTTGGTATCTGCGCTCTGCTGAAGCCAGTTACCTTCGGAAAAAGAGTTGGTAGC
TCTTGATCCGGCAAACAAACCACCGCTGGTAGCGGTGGTTTTTTTGTTTGCAAGCAGCAGATTACGCGCA
GAAAAAAAGGATCTCAAGAAGATCCTTTGATCTTTTCTACGGGGTCTGACGCTCAGTGGAACGAACCGCG
TTTATGAACAAACGACCCAACACCGTGCGTTTTATTCTGTCTTTTTATTGCCGTCATAGCGCGGGTTCCT
TCCGGTATTGTCTCCTTCCGTGTTTCAGTTAGCCTCCCCCTAGGGTGGGCGAAGAACTCCAGCATGAGAT
CCCCGCGCTGGAGGATCATCCAGCCGGCGTCCCGGAAAACGATTCCGA
